Addgene plasmid #184597: pCIS.MTRIA-5HT
Purpose: For expression of a fluorescent sensor for serotonin in mammalian cells
Depositing lab: Hiroshi Hibino & Daisuke Ino. Publication: A fluorescent sensor for real-time measurement of extracellular oxytocin dynamics in the brain. Ino D, Tanaka Y, Hibino H, Nishiyama M. Nat Methods. 2022 Sep 22. pii: 10.1038/s41592-022-01597-x. doi: 10.1038/s41592-022-01597-x. PubMed 36138174.
Backbone
  Vector backbone: pCIS
  Vector type: Mammalian Expression
Growth in bacteria
  Bacterial resistance: Ampicillin, 100 μg/mL
  Growth temperature: 37°C
  Growth strain: DH5alpha
  Copy number: High Copy
Gene/Insert
  Gene/Insert name: MTRIA-5HT (alt name: 5HT biosensor)
  Species: Synthetic
  Insert size (bp): 1716
  Promoter: CAG promoter
  Cloning method: Restriction Enzyme; 5′ cloning site EcoRI (unknown if destroyed); 3′ cloning site SpeI (unknown if destroyed)
Terms and licenses: Academic/Nonprofit Terms; Industry Terms: Not Available to Industry
Depositor comments: Please visit https://doi.org/10.1101/2021.07.30.454450 for bioRxiv preprint.
How to cite: pCIS.MTRIA-5HT was a gift from Hiroshi Hibino & Daisuke Ino (Addgene plasmid # 184597 ; http://n2t.net/addgene:184597 ; RRID:Addgene_184597)
