[The description below was written by a language model from this plasmid's Addgene catalogue record and pLannotate feature annotations shown in this document.]
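Description:
pCIS.MTRIA-5HT is a mammalian expression plasmid built on the pCIS backbone that encodes MTRIA-5HT, a synthetic, genetically encoded fluorescent sensor for serotonin. The full sequenced plasmid is 6,879 nt. It is propagated in E. coli as a high-copy plasmid through a ColE1/pUC-type origin and selected with ampicillin via the β-lactamase gene and its own promoter. Remnants of a pBluescript-type cloning vector surround the expression unit, including an f1 phage origin, T7 and T3 promoters, lac promoter/operator elements, and fragments of lacZα and lacI. These play no evident role in sensor expression.

The 1,716 bp insert, cloned between EcoRI and SpeI sites, is driven by the CAG promoter. In the feature table this appears as the CMV immediate-early enhancer, the chicken β-actin promoter and a chimeric β-actin/β-globin intron, a combination that gives strong constitutive expression in many mammalian cell types. Transcripts are terminated by a rabbit β-globin polyadenylation signal; the short "HBB" hit just upstream probably reflects β-globin 3′ sequence rather than a coding part of the sensor.

The annotation shows a serotonin receptor scaffold split by a GFP-derived module. An N-terminal portion matches human HTR1A, followed by a GFP-family fluorescent protein, and then a C-terminal segment annotated by similarity to a 5-HT1-family receptor. The HTR1B label may simply be a homology call. This layout is typical of GPCR-based sensors, in which ligand-induced conformational change in the receptor alters fluorescence, although the record does not detail the design. The plasmid is intended for expressing the sensor in mammalian cells to detect serotonin optically.
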