Features (pLannotate 1.2.2; 22 found; start..end, strand, type, name):
      1..304     +  enhancer       CMV enhancer: human cytomegalovirus immediate early enhancer
    306..581     +  promoter       chicken β-actin promoter: No description available
    582..1598    +  intron         chimeric intron: chimera between introns from chicken β-actin and rabbit β-globin
   1652..1691    -  misc_feature   MCS (fragment): pBluescript multiple cloning site
   1695..2381    +  CDS            HTR1A (fragment): 5HT1A_HUMAN - Also known as ADRB2RL1, ADRBRL1. Experimental evidence at protein level: Swiss-Prot protein existence level 1. G-protein coupled receptor for 5-hydroxytryptamine (serotonin). Also functions as a receptor for various drugs and psychoactive substances. Ligand binding causes a conformation change that triggers signaling via guanine nucleotide-binding proteins (G proteins) and modulates the activity of down-stream effectors, such as adenylate cyclase. Beta-arrestin family members inhibit signaling via G proteins and mediate activation of alternative signaling pathways. Signaling inhi
   2418..3140    +  CDS            cEGFP: cEGFP is a basic (constitutively fluorescent) green fluorescent protein published in 2008, derived from Aequorea victoria.
   3165..3395    +  CDS            HTR1B (fragment): 5HT1B_HORSE - Experimental evidence at transcript level: Swiss-Prot protein existence level 2. G-protein coupled receptor for 5-hydroxytryptamine (serotonin). Also functions as a receptor for various alkaloids and psychoactive substances. Ligand binding causes a conformation change that triggers signaling via guanine nucleotide-binding proteins (G proteins) and modulates the activity of down-stream effectors, such as adenylate cyclase. Signaling inhibits adenylate cyclase activity. Arrestin family members inhibit signaling via G proteins and mediate activation of alternative signaling pathways
   3411..3430    -  misc_feature   MCS (fragment): pBluescript multiple cloning site
   3431..3505    +  CDS            HBB (fragment): HBB_PONPY - Experimental evidence at transcript level: Swiss-Prot protein existence level 2. Involved in oxygen transport from the lung to the various peripheral tissues. From Pongo pygmaeus (Bornean orangutan).
   3576..3631    +  polyA_signal   β-globin poly(A) signal: rabbit β-globin polyadenylation signal (Gil and Proudfoot, 1987)
   3986..4004    -  promoter       T3 promoter: promoter for bacteriophage T3 RNA polymerase
   4049..4065    -  protein_bind   lac operator: The lac repressor binds to the lac operator to inhibit transcription in E. coli. This inhibition can be relieved by adding lactose or isopropyl-β-D-thiogalactopyranoside (IPTG). lac repressor encoded by lacI
   4073..4103    -  promoter       lac promoter: promoter for the E. coli lac operon
   4118..4139    -  protein_bind   CAP binding site: CAP binding activates transcription in the presence of cAMP. E. coli catabolite activator protein
   4152..4244    -  CDS            lacI (fragment): lac repressor; lacI; The lac repressor binds to the lac operator to inhibit transcription in E. coli. This inhibition can be relieved by adding lactose or isopropyl-β-D-thiogalactopyranoside (IPTG).
   4427..5015    -  rep_origin     ori: high-copy-number ColE1/pMB1/pBR322/pUC origin of replication
   5186..6046    -  CDS            AmpR: β-lactamase; bla; confers resistance to ampicillin, carbenicillin, and related antibiotics
   6047..6151    -  promoter       AmpR promoter: bla
   6178..6606    +  rep_origin     f1 ori (sequence partly withheld): f1 bacteriophage origin of replication; arrow indicates direction of (+) strand synthesis
   6637..6794    -  CDS            lacZα (fragment): LacZα fragment of β-galactosidase; lacZ fragment
   6797..6815    +  promoter       T7 promoter: promoter for bacteriophage T7 RNA polymerase
   6830..6879    +  enhancer       CMV enhancer (fragment): human cytomegalovirus immediate early enhancer
>Addgene plasmid #184597 | pCIS.MTRIA-5HT | addgene full sequence | sequence record 364388 | Addgene NGS Result
CGTTACATAACTTACGGTAAATGGCCCGCCTGGCTGACCGCCCAACGACCCCCGCCCATTGACGTCAATA
ATGACGTATGTTCCCATAGTAACGCCAATAGGGACTTTCCATTGACGTCAATGGGTGGAGTATTTACGGT
AAACTGCCCACTTGGCAGTACATCAAGTGTATCATATGCCAAGTACGCCCCCTATTGACGTCAATGACGG
TAAATGGCCCGCCTGGCATTATGCCCAGTACATGACCTTATGGGACTTTCCTACTTGGCAGTACATCTAC
GTATTAGTCATCGCTATTACCATGGTCGAGGTGAGCCCCACGTTCTGCTTCACTCTCCCCATCTCCCCCC
CCTCCCCACCCCCAATTTTGTATTTATTTATTTTTTAATTATTTTGTGCAGCGATGGGGGCGGGGGGGGG
GGGGGSGCGCGCCAGGCGGGGCGGGGCGGGGCGAGGGGCGGGGCGGGGCGAGGCGGAGAGGTGCGGCGGC
AGCCAATCAGAGCGGCGCGCTCCGAAAGTTTCCTTTTATGGCGAGGCGGCGGCGGCGGCGGCCCTATAAA
AAGCGAAGCGCGCGGCGGGCGGGAGTCGCTGCGCGCTGCCTTCGCCCCGTGCCCCGCTCCGCCGCCGCCT
CGCGCCGCCCGCCCCGGCTCTGACTGACCGCGTTACTCCCACAGGTGAGCGGGCGGGACGGCCCTTCTCC
TCCGGGCTGTAATTAGCGCTTGGTTTAATGACGGCTTGTTTCTTTTCTGTGGCTGCGTGAAAGCCTTGAG
GGGCTCCGGGAGGGCCCTTTGTGCGGGGGGAGCGGCTCGGGGGGTGCGTGCGTGTGTGTGTGCGTGGGGA
GCGCCGCGTGCGGCTCCGCGCTGCCCGGCGGCTGTGAGCGCTGCGGGCGCGGCGCGGGGCTTTGTGCGCT
CCGCAGTGTGCGCGAGGGGAGCGCGGCCGGGGGCGGTGCCCCGCGGTGCGGGGGGGGCTGCGAGGGGAAC
AAAGGCTGCGTGCGGGGTGTGTGCGTGGGGGGGTGAGCAGGGGGTGTGGGCGCGTCGGTCGGGCTGCAAC
CCCCCCTGCACCCCCCTCCCCGAGTTGCTGAGCACGGCCCGGCTTCGGGTGCGGGGCTCCGTACGGGGCG
TGGCGCGGGGCTCGCCGTGCCGGGCGGGGGGTGGCGGCAGGTGGGGGTGCCGGGCGGGGCGGGGCCGCCT
CGGGCCGGGGAGGGCTCGGGGGAGGGGCGCGGCGGCCCCCGGAGCGCCGGCGGCTGTCGAGGCGCGGCGA
GCCGCAGCCATTGCCTTTTATGGTAATCGTGCGAGAGGGCGCAGGGACTTCCTTTGTCCCAAATCTGTGC
GGAGCCGAAATCTGGGAGGCGCCGCCGCACCCCCTCTAGCGGGCGCGGGGCGAAGCGGTGCGGCGCCGGC
AGGAAGGAAATGGGCGGGGAGGGCCTTCGTGCGTCGCCGCGCCGCCGTCCCCTTCTCCCTCTCCAGCCTC
GGGGCTGTCCGCGGGGGGACGGCTGCCTTCGGGGGGGACGGGGCAGGGCGGGGTTCGGCTTCTGGCGTGT
GACCGGCGGCTCTAGAGCCTCTGCTAACCATGTTCATGCCTTCTTCTTTTTCCTACAGCTCCTGGGCAAC
GTGCTGGTTATTGTGCTGTCTCATCATTTTGGCAAAGGATTCCTCGAGGTCGACGGTATCGATAAGCTTG
ATATCGAATTCACCATGGATTTTCTAACATTAAGCGGCAACGACAGCAACACAACCAGTGGTTACCCTGA
AGGCAAGGACGTGGTTGGCGACTTTCTCGGGCGCGAGAATGGCACGGGTTCTGGTTCCCAGCCGGGTCTG
ATGTTGTCTTACCAGATTATCACCTCTCTGCTTCTGGGGGCCCTTATTCTCTGCTCCATTTTTGGTAATG
CGTGCGTTGTGGCAGCCATCGCCTTGGAGAGATCTCTCCAAAATGTTGCCAACTATCTGATCGGATCATT
GGCCGTGACAGACTTGATGGTGTCAGTGCTGGTTCTACCGATGGCGGCACTCTACCAGGTCCTAAACAAG
TGGACTTTAGGACAGGAGATCTGTGATTTATTCATCTCACTGGACGTACTTTGCTGCACATCTTCAATCC
TGCATCTGTGCGCAATTGCCTTGGACAGGTACTGGGCCATAACAGACCCAATTGACTATGTAAATAAACG
AACACCAATGCGCGCTGTGCTCTTGATTTGCGCAACTTGGCTAATTGGTTTCTCCATATCCATCCCACCC
ATGTTAGGGTGGAGAAGCGCCGAAGACAGAGCGAATCCCGACGCCTGCATGATCAGCCAGGACCCGGGAT
ACACTATCTATTCCACTTTCGGGGCTTTCTACATCCCGCTCATCCTCATGTTGGTCCTCTACGGGCGGAT
ATGCTACAAAATATGGCGAAATTTCAAAGGGAAATTAAACGTCTATATCAAGGCCGACAAGCAGAAGAAC
GGCATCAAGGCGAACTTCCACATCCGCCACAACATCGAGGACGGCGGCGTGCAGCTCGCCTACCACTACC
AGCAGAACACCCCCATCGGCGACGGCCCCGTGCTGCTGCCCGACAACCACTACCTGAGCGTGCAGACCAA
ACTTTCGAAAGACCCCAACGAGAAGCGCGATCACATGGTCCTACTGGAGTTCGTGACCGCCGCCGGGATC
ACTCTCGGCATGGACGAGCTGTACAAGGGCGGTACCGGAGGGATGATGGTGAGAAAGGGCGAGGAGCTGT
TCACCGGGGTGGTGCCCATCCTGGTCGAGCTGGACGGCGACGTAAACGGCCACAAGTTCAGCGTGTCCGG
CGAGGGTGAGGGCGATGCCACCTACGGCAAGCTGACCCTGAAGTTCATCTGCACCACCGGCAAGCTGCCC
GTGCCCTGGCCCACCCTCGTGACCACCCTGACCTACGGCGTGCAGTGCTTCAGCCGCTACCCCGACCACA
TGAAGCAGCACGACTTCTTCAAGTCCGCCATGCCCGAAGGCTACATCCAGGAGCGCACCATCTTCTTCAA
GGACGACGGCCACTACAAGACCCGCGCCGAGGTGAAGTTCGAGGGCGACACCCTGGTGAACCGCATCGAG
CTGAAGGGCATCGACTTCAAGGAGGACGGCAACATCCTGGGGCACAAGCTGGAGTACAACTCAGTAATCT
CCAAGGCAAAGATACGCACAGTGAAAATGCTCGGGATCATCATGGGAACTTTCATCTTCTGCTGGCTGCC
CTTTTTTATTGTCGCGCTTGTTCTCCCTTTCTGTCCAGAAAGCTGCTTCATGCCGGACTGGCTAGGCGCA
GTTATAAACTGGCTGGGCTACTCTAACTCTCTTTTAAACCCCATCATATATGCGTATTTCAACAAAGACT
TCCAAAATGCATTTAAGAAGATCATAAAATGCAAATTTCACAGACCATAGACTAGTTCTAGAGCGGCCGC
TTCACTCCTCAGGTGCAGGCTGCCTATCAGAAGGTGGTGGCTGGTGTGGCCAATGCCCTGGCTCACAAAT
ACCACTGAGATCTTTTTCCCTCTGCCAAAAATTATGGGGACATCATGAAGCCCCTTGAGCATCTGACTTC
TGGCTAATAAAGGAAATTTATTTTCATTGCAATAGTGTGTTGGAATTTTTTGTGTCTCTCACTCGGAAGG
ACATATGGGAGGGCAAATCATTTAAAACATCAGAATGAGTATTTGGTTTAGAGTTTGGCAACATATGCCC
ATATGCTGGCTGCCATGAACAAAGGTTGGCTATAAAGAGGTCATCAGTATATGAAACAGCCCCCTGCTGT
CCATTCCTTATTCCATAGAAAAGCCTTGACTTGAGGTTAGATTTTTTTTATATTTTGTTTTGTGTTATTT
TTTTCTTTAACATCCCTAAAATTTTCCTTACATGTTTTACTAGCCAGATTTTTCCTCCTCTCCTGACTAC
TCCCAGTCATAGCTGTCCCTCTTCTCTTATGAAGATCCCTCGACCTGGAGCTCCAGCTTTTGTTCCCTTT
AGTGAGGGTTAATTTCGAGCTTGGCGTAATCATGGTCATAGCTGTTTCCTGTGTGAAATTGTTATCCGCT
CACAATTCCACACAACATACGAGCCGGAAGCATAAAGTGTAAAGCCTGGGGTGCCTAATGAGTGAGCTAA
CTCACATTAATTGCGTTGCGCTCACTGCCCGCTTTCCAGTCGGGAAACCTGTCGTGCCAGCTGCATTAAT
GAATCGGCCAACGCGCGGGGAGAGGCGGTTTGCGTATTGGGCGCTCTTCCGCTTCCTCGCTCACTGACTC
GCTGCGCTCGGTCGTTCGGCTGCGGCGAGCGGTATCAGCTCACTCAAAGGCGGTAATACGGTTATCCACA
GAATCAGGGGATAACGCAGGAAAGAACATGTGAGCAAAAGGCCAGCAAAAGGCCAGGAACCGTAAAAAGG
CCGCGTTGCTGGCGTTTTTCCATAGGCTCCGCCCCCCTGACGAGCATCACAAAAATCGACGCTCAAGTCA
GAGGTGGCGAAACCCGACAGGACTATAAAGATACCAGGCGTTTCCCCCTGGAAGCTCCCTCGTGCGCTCT
CCTGTTCCGACCCTGCCGCTTACCGGATACCTGTCCGCCTTTCTCCCTTCGGGAAGCGTGGCGCTTTCTC
ATAGCTCACGCTGTAGGTATCTCAGTTCGGTGTAGGTCGTTCGCTCCAAGCTGGGCTGTGTGCACGAACC
CCCCGTTCAGCCCGACCGCTGCGCCTTATCCGGTAACTATCGTCTTGAGTCCAACCCGGTAAGACACGAC
TTATCGCCACTGGCAGCAGCCACTGGTAACAGGATTAGCAGAGCGAGGTATGTAGGCGGTGCTACAGAGT
TCTTGAAGTGGTGGCCTAACTACGGCTACACTAGAAGAACAGTATTTGGTATCTGCGCTCTGCTGAAGCC
AGTTACCTTCGGAAAAAGAGTTGGTAGCTCTTGATCCGGCAAACAAACCACCGCTGGTAGCGGTGGTTTT
TTTGTTTGCAAGCAGCAGATTACGCGCAGAAAAAAAGGATCTCAAGAAGATCCTTTGATCTTTTCTACGG
GGTCTGACGCTCAGTGGAACGAAAACTCACGTTAAGGGATTTTGGTCATGAGATTATCAAAAAGGATCTT
CACCTAGATCCTTTTAAATTAAAAATGAAGTTTTAAATCAATCTAAAGTATATATGAGTAAACTTGGTCT
GACAGTTACCAATGCTTAATCAGTGAGGCACCTATCTCAGCGATCTGTCTATTTCGTTCATCCATAGTTG
CCTGACTCCCCGTCGTGTAGATAACTACGATACGGGAGGGCTTACCATCTGGCCCCAGTGCTGCAATGAT
ACCGCGAGACCCACGCTCACCGGCTCCAGATTTATCAGCAATAAACCAGCCAGCCGGAAGGGCCGAGCGC
AGAAGTGGTCCTGCAACTTTATCCGCCTCCATCCAGTCTATTAATTGTTGCCGGGAAGCTAGAGTAAGTA
GTTCGCCAGTTAATAGTTTGCGCAACGTTGTTGCCATTGCTACAGGCATCGTGGTGTCACGCTCGTCGTT
TGGTATGGCTTCATTCAGCTCCGGTTCCCAACGATCAAGGCGAGTTACATGATCCCCCATGTTGTGCAAA
AAAGCGGTTAGCTCCTTCGGTCCTCCGATCGTTGTCAGAAGTAAGTTGGCCGCAGTGTTATCACTCATGG
TTATGGCAGCACTGCATAATTCTCTTACTGTCATGCCATCCGTAAGATGCTTTTCTGTGACTGGTGAGTA
CTCAACCAAGTCATTCTGAGAATAGTGTATGCGGCGACCGAGTTGCTCTTGCCCGGCGTCAATACGGGAT
AATACCGCGCCACATAGCAGAACTTTAAAAGTGCTCATCATTGGAAAACGTTCTTCGGGGCGAAAACTCT
CAAGGATCTTACCGCTGTTGAGATCCAGTTCGATGTAACCCACTCGTGCACCCAACTGATCTTCAGCATC
TTTTACTTTCACCAGCGTTTCTGGGTGAGCAAAAACAGGAAGGCAAAATGCCGCAAAAAAGGGAATAAGG
GCGACACGGAAATGTTGAATACTCATACTCTTCCTTTTTCAATATTATTGAAGCATTTATCAGGGTTATT
GTCTCATGAGCGGATACATATTTGAATGTATTTAGAAAAATAAACAAATAGGGGTTCCGCGCACATTTCC
CCGAAAAGTGCCACCTG
[124 nt withheld, positions 6178-6301]
C
[91 nt withheld, positions 6303-6393]
A
[49 nt withheld, positions 6395-6443]
CCTTTGACGTTGGAGTCCACGTTCTTT
[37 nt withheld, positions 6471-6507]
ACCCTATCTCGGTCTATTCTTTTGATTTATAAGGGATTTTGCCGATTTCGGCCTATTGGTTAAAAAATGA
GCTGATTTAACAAAAATTTAACGCGAATTTTAACAAAATATTAACGCTTACAATTTCCATTCGCCATTCA
GGCTGCGCAACTGTTGGGAAGGGCGATCGGTGCGGGCCTCTTCGCTATTACGCCAGCTGGCGAAAGGGGG
ATGTGCTGCAAGGCGATTAAGTTGGGTAACGCCAGGGTTTTCCCAGTCACGACGTTGTAAAACGACGGCC
AGTGAATTGTAATACGACTCACTATAGGGCGAATTGGGTACCTAGTAATCAATTACGGGGTCATTAGTTC
ATAGCCCATATATGGAGTTCCG
